Addgene plasmid #162845: pUCP20 PilB
Purpose: Expression of PilB with a C-terminal histag
Depositing lab: Katrina Forest. Depositing organization: University of Wisconsin, Madison.
Backbone
  Vector backbone: pUCP20
  Backbone size w/o insert (bp): 3643
  Vector type: Bacterial Expression
Growth in bacteria
  Bacterial resistance: Ampicillin, 100 μg/mL
  Growth temperature: 37°C
  Growth strain: DH5alpha
  Copy number: High Copy
Gene/Insert
  Gene/Insert name: PilB
  Species: Pseudomonas aeruginosa
  Insert size (bp): 1728
  Tag / fusion protein: Histidine tag (H6x) (C terminal on insert)
  Cloning method: Gibson Cloning
Resource information
  A portion of this plasmid was derived from a plasmid made by: clone from P. aeruginosa K
Terms and licenses: Academic/Nonprofit Terms; Industry Terms: Not Available to Industry
Depositor comments: This gene was PCR amplified from PAK chromosome and a histag was added to the C-terminal end. The backbone was also amplifed into two fragments from promoter or terminator region to resistance marker.
How to cite: pUCP20 PilB was a gift from Katrina Forest (Addgene plasmid # 162845 ; http://n2t.net/addgene:162845 ; RRID:Addgene_162845)
