[The description below was written by a language model from this plasmid's Addgene catalogue record and pLannotate feature annotations shown in this document.]
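Description:
pUCP20 PilB is a bacterial expression plasmid built on pUCP20, an Escherichia coli–Pseudomonas shuttle backbone. It carries two replication systems. A high-copy ColE1/pUC-type origin maintains it in E. coli cloning strains. The pRO1600 oriV, together with its annotated Rep coding region, comes from a broad-host-range Pseudomonas aeruginosa plasmid and supports replication in Pseudomonas. Selection is by the β-lactamase gene (AmpR) under its own promoter, which confers resistance to ampicillin and related antibiotics such as carbenicillin. Short remnants of the pBR322 bom and rop regions and a small lacI fragment are also annotated, but these are backbone leftovers rather than functional genes. The two sequence records, one from the depositor and one from repository sequencing, are both 5,370 nt and show the same features in the same order, differing only in the numbering start point.

The insert is pilB from P. aeruginosa, amplified from the chromosome of strain PAK and given a C-terminal six-histidine tag. It was joined by Gibson assembly to a backbone amplified as two fragments. PilB is the ATPase motor of the type IV pilus, supplying the energy for pilus assembly and extension. It therefore contributes to twitching motility, surface adhesion, biofilm maturation and virulence. The coding sequence lies directly downstream of the lac promoter and lac operator, with the CAP binding site upstream. Because only a fragment of lacI is present on the plasmid, any repression would depend on lac repressor supplied by the host. The His tag itself is not annotated as a separate feature, although the recorded insert size is slightly longer than the annotated pilB coding region. The stated purpose is expression of His-tagged PilB; the record does not specify further applications, though the tag would allow affinity purification or detection.
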