Features (pLannotate 1.2.2; 12 found; start..end, strand, type, name):
     95..199     +  promoter       AmpR promoter: bla
    200..1060    +  CDS            AmpR: β-lactamase; bla; confers resistance to ampicillin, carbenicillin, and related antibiotics
   1231..1819    +  rep_origin     ori: high-copy-number ColE1/pMB1/pBR322/pUC origin of replication
   2002..2094    +  CDS            lacI (fragment): lac repressor; lacI; The lac repressor binds to the lac operator to inhibit transcription in E. coli. This inhibition can be relieved by adding lactose or isopropyl-β-D-thiogalactopyranoside (IPTG).
   2107..2128    +  protein_bind   CAP binding site: CAP binding activates transcription in the presence of cAMP. E. coli catabolite activator protein
   2143..2173    +  promoter       lac promoter: promoter for the E. coli lac operon
   2181..2197    +  protein_bind   lac operator: The lac repressor binds to the lac operator to inhibit transcription in E. coli. This inhibition can be relieved by adding lactose or isopropyl-β-D-thiogalactopyranoside (IPTG). lac repressor encoded by lacI
   2217..3914    +  CDS            pilB: PILB_PSEAE - Experimental evidence at protein level: Swiss-Prot protein existence level 1. ATPase component of the type IV pilus (T4P) that plays a role in surface and host cell adhesion, colonization, biofilm maturation, virulence, and twitching, a form of surface-associated motility facilitated by cycles of extension, adhesion, and retraction of T4P fibers (PubMed:15659660, PubMed:28854278). Acts as a molecular motor to provide the energy that is required for biogenesis of the pilus and the extrusion of substrates generated in the cytoplasm (PubMed:8102361, PubMed:18174131). PilB ATPase acti
   3942..4774    -  CDS            pRO1600 Rep (fragment): replication protein for the broad-host-range plasmid pRO1600 from Pseudomonas aeruginosa&nbsp
   4788..5139    +  rep_origin     pRO1600 oriV: broad-host-range origin of replication from Pseudomonas aeruginosa plasmid pRO1600; requires the pRO1600 Rep protein for replication (West et al., 1994)
   5185..5234    -  misc_feature   bom (fragment): basis of mobility region from pBR322
   5336..5370    -  CDS            rop (fragment): Rop protein, which maintains plasmids at low copy number; rop
>Addgene plasmid #162845 | pUCP20 PilB | depositor full sequence | sequence record 315536 | Full Sequence
ACGAAAGGGCCTCGTGATACGCCTATTTTTATAGGTTAATGTCATGATAATAATGGTTTCTTAGACGTCA
GGTGGCACTTTTCGGGGAAATGTGCGCGGAACCCCTATTTGTTTATTTTTCTAAATACATTCAAATATGT
ATCCGCTCATGAGACAATAACCCTGATAAATGCTTCAATAATATTGAAAAAGGAAGAGTATGAGTATTCA
ACATTTCCGTGTCGCCCTTATTCCCTTTTTTGCGGCATTTTGCCTTCCTGTTTTTGCTCACCCAGAAACG
CTGGTGAAAGTAAAAGATGCTGAAGATCAGTTGGGTGCACGAGTGGGTTACATCGAACTGGATCTCAACA
GCGGTAAGATCCTTGAGAGTTTTCGCCCCGAAGAACGTTTTCCAATGATGAGCACTTTTAAAGTTCTGCT
ATGTGGCGCGGTATTATCCCGTATTGACGCCGGGCAAGAGCAACTCGGTCGCCGCATACACTATTCTCAG
AATGACTTGGTTGAGTACTCACCAGTCACAGAAAAGCATCTTACGGATGGCATGACAGTAAGAGAATTAT
GCAGTGCTGCCATAACCATGAGTGATAACACTGCGGCCAACTTACTTCTGACAACGATCGGAGGACCGAA
GGAGCTAACCGCTTTTTTGCACAACATGGGGGATCATGTAACTCGCCTTGATCGTTGGGAACCGGAGCTG
AATGAAGCCATACCAAACGACGAGCGTGACACCACGATGCCTGTAGCAATGGCAACAACGTTGCGCAAAC
TATTAACTGGCGAACTACTTACTCTAGCTTCCCGGCAACAATTAATAGACTGGATGGAGGCGGATAAAGT
TGCAGGACCACTTCTGCGCTCGGCCCTTCCGGCTGGCTGGTTTATTGCTGATAAATCTGGAGCCGGTGAG
CGTGGGTCTCGCGGTATCATTGCAGCACTGGGGCCAGATGGTAAGCCCTCCCGTATCGTAGTTATCTACA
CGACGGGGAGTCAGGCAACTATGGATGAACGAAATAGACAGATCGCTGAGATAGGTGCCTCACTGATTAA
GCATTGGTAACTGTCAGACCAAGTTTACTCATATATACTTTAGATTGATTTAAAACTTCATTTTTAATTT
AAAAGGATCTAGGTGAAGATCCTTTTTGATAATCTCATGACCAAAATCCCTTAACGTGAGTTTTCGTTCC
ACTGAGCGTCAGACCCCGTAGAAAAGATCAAAGGATCTTCTTGAGATCCTTTTTTTCTGCGCGTAATCTG
CTGCTTGCAAACAAAAAAACCACCGCTACCAGCGGTGGTTTGTTTGCCGGATCAAGAGCTACCAACTCTT
TTTCCGAAGGTAACTGGCTTCAGCAGAGCGCAGATACCAAATACTGTCCTTCTAGTGTAGCCGTAGTTAG
GCCACCACTTCAAGAACTCTGTAGCACCGCCTACATACCTCGCTCTGCTAATCCTGTTACCAGTGGCTGC
TGCCAGTGGCGATAAGTCGTGTCTTACCGGGTTGGACTCAAGACGATAGTTACCGGATAAGGCGCAGCGG
TCGGGCTGAACGGGGGGTTCGTGCACACAGCCCAGCTTGGAGCGAACGACCTACACCGAACTGAGATACC
TACAGCGTGAGCTATGAGAAAGCGCCACGCTTCCCGAAGGGAGAAAGGCGGACAGGTATCCGGTAAGCGG
CAGGGTCGGAACAGGAGAGCGCACGAGGGAGCTTCCAGGGGGAAACGCCTGGTATCTTTATAGTCCTGTC
GGGTTTCGCCACCTCTGACTTGAGCGTCGATTTTTGTGATGCTCGTCAGGGGGGCGGAGCCTATGGAAAA
ACGCCAGCAACGCGGCCTTTTTACGGTTCCTGGCCTTTTGCTGGCCTTTTGCTCACATGTTCTTTCCTGC
GTTATCCCCTGATTCTGTGGATAACCGTATTACCGCCTTTGAGTGAGCTGATACCGCTCGCCGCAGCCGA
ACGACCGAGCGCAGCGAGTCAGTGAGCGAGGAAGCGGAAGAGCGCCCAATACGCAAACCGCCTCTCCCCG
CGCGTTGGCCGATTCATTAATGCAGCTGGCACGACAGGTTTCCCGACTGGAAAGCGGGCAGTGAGCGCAA
CGCAATTAATGTGAGTTAGCTCACTCATTAGGCACCCCAGGCTTTACACTTTATGCTTCCGGCTCGTATG
TTGTGTGGAATTGTGAGCGGATAACAATTTCACACAGGAAACAGCTATGAACGACAGCATCCAACTGAGC
GGTCTGTCCCGACAGCTCGTCCAAGCCAATCTACTCGACGAAAAGACCGCCCTGCAGGCCCAGACGCAGG
CGCAGCGCAACAAGCTGTCGCTGGTGACGCACCTGGTGCAGAACAAGCTGGTAAGCGGCCTGGCCCTGGC
CGAATTGTCCGCCGAGCAGTTCGGCATCGCCTATTGCGACCTGAACAGCCTGGACAGGGAAAGCTTTCCG
CGGGACGCCATCAGCGAAAAGCTGGTCCGCCAGCACCGGGTCATTCCCCTGTGGCGGCGGGGCAACAAGT
TGTTCGTAGGCATCTCCGACGCCGCCAACCACCAGGCCATCAACGACGTCCAGTTCAGCACTGGCCTGAC
GACCGAGGCCATTCTGGTCGAGGACGACAAGCTCGGCCTTGCCATCGACAAGCTATTCGAGAATGCAACC
GACGGCTTGGCAGGTCTCGATGACGTGGACCTGGAAGGACTGGATGTAGGCGTCAAGGAAACGTCCGGAC
AAGAAGATACTGGCGCGGAGGCAGACGACGCTCCCGTCGTCCGCTTCGTCAACAAGATGCTGCTGGACGC
TATCAAAGGCGGGTCTTCCGACTTGCACTTCGAGCCCTACGAGAAGATCTACCGGGTGCGCTTCCGTACC
GACGGCATGCTTCACGAAGTGGCCAAGCCGCCGATCCAGTTGGCCAGTCGTATCTCTGCTCGTCTCAAGG
TAATGGCCGGCCTGGATATCTCCGAACGACGCAAGCCGCAGGACGGACGGATCAAGATGCGCGTGTCGAA
GACCAAGTCCATCGACTTCCGCGTCAACACCCTGCCGACCCTGTGGGGCGAGAAGATCGTGATGCGGATC
CTCGACTCCTCCAGCGCGCAGATGGGCATCGACGCCCTGGGCTACGAGGAGGACCAGAAGGAACTCTACC
TGGCCGCACTCAAGCAGCCGCAGGGCATGATCCTGGTCACCGGCCCCACCGGCTCGGGCAAGACGGTATC
GCTGTACACCGGCCTGAACATCCTCAATACCACCGACATCAACATTTCCACCGCCGAAGACCCGGTGGAG
ATCAACCTGGAAGGCATCAACCAGGTCAACGTCAATCCGCGCCAGGGCATGGACTTCTCCCAGGCGCTGC
GCGCCTTCCTGCGCCAGGACCCGGACGTGATCATGGTCGGCGAGATCCGCGACCTGGAGACCGCCGAGAT
CGCCATCAAGGCGGCGCAGACCGGGCATATGGTGATGTCCACCCTGCACACCAACAGCGCCGCCGAGACC
CTGACCCGCCTGCTGAACATGGGCGTACCGGCGTTCAACCTGGCGACCTCGGTGAACCTGATCATCGCCC
AGCGCCTTGCGCGAAAACTCTGTTCGCACTGCAAGAAAGAGCACGACGTACCGAAGGAAACCCTGCTTCA
CGAAGGTTTCCCAGAAGAGTTGATCGGCACCTTCAAGCTGTATTCACCAGTGGGCTGCGACCATTGCAAG
AACGGTTACAAGGGCCGTGTCGGTATTTATGAAGTAGTTAAAAACACCCCGGCCCTGCAGCGGATTATCA
TGGAGGAAGGCAACTCCATCGAGATCGCCGAGCAAGCCCGCAAAGAAGGCTTCAACGATCTGCGCACCTC
AGGCCTGCTGAAAGCCATGCAGGGGATCACCAGCCTGGAGGAAGTCAACCGCGTGACCAAGGATAGGCCG
GGCCATCATCATCACCATCATTAGGCCAGATCCAGCGGCATCTGGGTTAGTCGAGCGCGGGCCGCTTCCC
ATGTCTCACCAGGGCGAGCCTGTTTCGCGATCTCAGCATCTGAAATCTTCCCGGCCTTGCGCTTCGCTGG
GGCCTTACCCACCGCCTTGGCGGGCTTCTTCGGTCCAAAACTGAACAACAGATGTGTGACCTTGCGCCCG
GTCTTTCGCTGCGCCCACTCCACCTGTAGCGGGCTGTGCTCGTTGATCTGCGTCACGGCTGGATCAAGCA
CTCGCAACTTGAAGTCCTTGATCGAGGGATACCGGCCTTCCAGTTGAAACCACTTTCGCAGCTGGTCAAT
TTCTATTTCGCGCTGGCCGATGCTGTCCCATTGCATGAGCAGCTCGTAAAGCCTGATCGCGTGGGTGCTG
TCCATCTTGGCCACGTCAGCCAAGGCGTATTTGGTGAACTGTTTGGTGAGTTCCGTCAGGTACGGCAGCA
TGTCTTTGGTGAACCTGAGTTCTACACGGCCCTCACCCTCCCGGTAGATGATTGTTTGCACCCAGCCGGT
AATCATCACACTCGGTCTTTTCCCCTTGCCATTGGGCTCTTGGGTTAACCGGACTTCCCGCCGTTTCAGG
CGCAGGGCCGCTTCTTTGAGCTGGTTGTAGGAAGATTCGATAGGGACACCCGCCATCGTCGCTATGTCCT
CCGCCGTCACTGAATACATCACTTCATCGGTGACAGGCTCGCTCCTCTTCACCTGGCTAATACAGGCCAG
AACGATCCGCTGTTCCTGAACACTGAGGCGATACGCGGCCTCGACCAGGGCATTGCTTTTGTAAACCATT
GGGGGTGAGGCCACGTTCGACATTCCTTGTGTATAAGGGGACACTGTATCTGCGTCCCACAATACAACAA
ATCCGTCCCTTTACAACAACAAATCCGTCCCTTCTTAACAACAAATCCGTCCCTTAATGGCAACAAATCC
GTCCCTTTTTAAACTCTACAGGCCACGGATTACGTGGCCTGTAGACGTCCTAAAAGGTTTAAAAGGGAAA
AGGAAGAAAAGGGTGGAAACGCAAAAAACGCACCACTACGTGGCCCCGTTGGGGCCGCATTTGTGCCCCT
GAAGGGGCGGGGGAGGCGTCTGGGCAATCCCCGTTTTACCAGTCCCCTATCGCCGCCTGAGAGGGCGCAG
GAAGCGAGTAATCAGGGTATCGAGGCGGATTCACCCTTGGCGTCCAACCAGCGGCACCAGCGGCGCCTGA
GAGGTATGGTGCACTCTCAGTACAATCTGCTCTGATGCCGCATAGTTAAGCCAGCCCCGACACCCGCCAA
CACCCGCTGACGCGCCCTGACGGGCTTGTCTGCTCCCGGCATCCGCTTACAGACAAGCTGTGACCGTCTC
CGGGAGCTGCATGTGTCAGAGGTTTTCACCGTCATCACCGAAACGCGCGA
