Features (pLannotate 1.2.2; 12 found; start..end, strand, type, name):
      1..31      +  promoter       lac promoter: promoter for the E. coli lac operon
     39..55      +  protein_bind   lac operator: The lac repressor binds to the lac operator to inhibit transcription in E. coli. This inhibition can be relieved by adding lactose or isopropyl-β-D-thiogalactopyranoside (IPTG). lac repressor encoded by lacI
     75..1772    +  CDS            pilB: PILB_PSEAE - Experimental evidence at protein level: Swiss-Prot protein existence level 1. ATPase component of the type IV pilus (T4P) that plays a role in surface and host cell adhesion, colonization, biofilm maturation, virulence, and twitching, a form of surface-associated motility facilitated by cycles of extension, adhesion, and retraction of T4P fibers (PubMed:15659660, PubMed:28854278). Acts as a molecular motor to provide the energy that is required for biogenesis of the pilus and the extrusion of substrates generated in the cytoplasm (PubMed:8102361, PubMed:18174131). PilB ATPase acti
   1800..2632    -  CDS            pRO1600 Rep (fragment): replication protein for the broad-host-range plasmid pRO1600 from Pseudomonas aeruginosa&nbsp
   2646..2997    +  rep_origin     pRO1600 oriV: broad-host-range origin of replication from Pseudomonas aeruginosa plasmid pRO1600; requires the pRO1600 Rep protein for replication (West et al., 1994)
   3043..3091    -  misc_feature   bom (fragment): basis of mobility region from pBR322
   3193..3228    -  CDS            rop (fragment): Rop protein, which maintains plasmids at low copy number; rop
   3323..3427    +  promoter       AmpR promoter: bla
   3428..4288    +  CDS            AmpR: β-lactamase; bla; confers resistance to ampicillin, carbenicillin, and related antibiotics
   4459..5047    +  rep_origin     ori: high-copy-number ColE1/pMB1/pBR322/pUC origin of replication
   5230..5322    +  CDS            lacI (fragment): lac repressor; lacI; The lac repressor binds to the lac operator to inhibit transcription in E. coli. This inhibition can be relieved by adding lactose or isopropyl-β-D-thiogalactopyranoside (IPTG).
   5335..5356    +  protein_bind   CAP binding site: CAP binding activates transcription in the presence of cAMP. E. coli catabolite activator protein
>Addgene plasmid #162845 | pUCP20 PilB | addgene full sequence | sequence record 327693 | Addgene NGS Result
TTTACACTTTATGCTTCCGGCTCGTATGTTGTGTGGAATTGTGAGCGGATAACAATTTCACACAGGAAAC
AGCTATGAACGACAGCATCCAACTGAGCGGTCTGTCCCGACAGCTCGTCCAAGCCAATCTACTCGACGAA
AAGACCGCCCTGCAGGCCCAGACGCAGGCGCAGCGCAACAAGCTGTCGCTGGTGACGCACCTGGTGCAGA
ACAAGCTGGTAAGCGGCCTGGCCCTGGCCGAATTGTCCGCCGAGCAGTTCGGCATCGCCTATTGCGACCT
GAACAGCCTGGACAGGGAAAGCTTTCCGCGGGACGCCATCAGCGAAAAGCTGGTCCGCCAGCACCGGGTC
ATTCCCCTGTGGCGGCGGGGCAACAAGTTGTTCGTAGGCATCTCCGACGCCGCCAACCACCAGGCCATCA
ACGACGTCCAGTTCAGCACTGGCCTGACGACCGAGGCCATTCTGGTCGAGGACGACAAGCTCGGCCTTGC
CATCGACAAGCTATTCGAGAATGCAACCGACGGCTTGGCAGGTCTCGATGACGTGGACCTGGAAGGACTG
GATGTAGGCGTCAAGGAAACGTCCGGACAAGAAGATACTGGCGCGGAGGCAGACGACGCTCCCGTCGTCC
GCTTCGTCAACAAGATGCTGCTGGACGCTATCAAAGGCGGGTCTTCCGACTTGCACTTCGAGCCCTACGA
GAAGATCTACCGGGTGCGCTTCCGTACCGACGGCATGCTTCACGAAGTGGCCAAGCCGCCGATCCAGTTG
GCCAGTCGTATCTCTGCTCGTCTCAAGGTAATGGCCGGCCTGGATATCTCCGAACGACGCAAGCCGCAGG
ACGGACGGATCAAGATGCGCGTGTCGAAGACCAAGTCCATCGACTTCCGCGTCAACACCCTGCCGACCCT
GTGGGGCGAGAAGATCGTGATGCGGATCCTCGACTCCTCCAGCGCGCAGATGGGCATCGACGCCCTGGGC
TACGAGGAGGACCAGAAGGAACTCTACCTGGCCGCACTCAAGCAGCCGCAGGGCATGATCCTGGTCACCG
GCCCCACCGGCTCGGGCAAGACGGTATCGCTGTACACCGGCCTGAACATCCTCAATACCACCGACATCAA
CATTTCCACCGCCGAAGACCCGGTGGAGATCAACCTGGAAGGCATCAACCAGGTCAACGTCAATCCGCGC
CAGGGCATGGACTTCTCCCAGGCGCTGCGCGCCTTCCTGCGCCAGGACCCGGACGTGATCATGGTCGGCG
AGATCCGCGACCTGGAGACCGCCGAGATCGCCATCAAGGCGGCGCAGACCGGGCATATGGTGATGTCCAC
CCTGCACACCAACAGCGCCGCCGAGACCCTGACCCGCCTGCTGAACATGGGCGTACCGGCGTTCAACCTG
GCGACCTCGGTGAACCTGATCATCGCCCAGCGCCTTGCGCGAAAACTCTGTTCGCACTGCAAGAAAGAGC
ACGACGTACCGAAGGAAACCCTGCTTCACGAAGGTTTCCCAGAAGAGTTGATCGGCACCTTCAAGCTGTA
TTCACCAGTGGGCTGCGACCATTGCAAGAACGGTTACAAGGGCCGTGTCGGTATTTATGAAGTAGTTAAA
AACACCCCGGCCCTGCAGCGGATTATCATGGAGGAAGGCAACTCCATCGAGATCGCCGAGCAAGCCCGCA
AAGAAGGCTTCAACGATCTGCGCACCTCAGGCCTGCTGAAAGCCATGCAGGGGATCACCAGCCTGGAGGA
AGTCAACCGCGTGACCAAGGATAGGCCGGGCCATCATCATCACCATCATTAGGCCAGATCCAGCGGCATC
TGGGTTAGTCGAGCGCGGGCCGCTTCCCATGTCTCACCAGGGCGAGCCTGTTTCGCGATCTCAGCATCTG
AAATCTTCCCGGCCTTGCGCTTCGCTGGGGCCTTACCCACCGCCTTGGCGGGCTTCTTCGGTCCAAAACT
GAACAACAGATGTGTGACCTTGCGCCCGGTCTTTCGCTGCGCCCACTCCACCTGTAGCGGGCTGTGCTCG
TTGATCTGCGTCACGGCTGGATCAAGCACTCGCAACTTGAAGTCCTTGATCGAGGGATACCGGCCTTCCA
GTTGAAACCACTTTCGCAGCTGGTCAATTTCTATTTCGCGCTGGCCGATGCTGTCCCATTGCATGAGCAG
CTCGTAAAGCCTGATCGCGTGGGTGCTGTCCATCTTGGCCACGTCAGCCAAGGCGTATTTGGTGAACTGT
TTGGTGAGTTCCGTCAGGTACGGCAGCATGTCTTTGGTGAACCTGAGTTCTACACGGCCCTCACCCTCCC
GGTAGATGATTGTTTGCACCCAGCCGGTAATCATCACACTCGGTCTTTTCCCCTTGCCATTGGGCTCTTG
GGTTAACCGGACTTCCCGCCGTTTCAGGCGCAGGGCCGCTTCTTTGAGCTGGTTGTAGGAAGATTCGATA
GGGACACCCGCCATCGTCGCTATGTCCTCCGCCGTCACTGAATACATCACTTCATCGGTGACAGGCTCGC
TCCTCTTCACCTGGCTAATACAGGCCAGAACGATCCGCTGTTCCTGAACACTGAGGCGATACGCGGCCTC
GACCAGGGCATTGCTTTTGTAAACCATTGGGGGTGAGGCCACGTTCGACATTCCTTGTGTATAAGGGGAC
ACTGTATCTGCGTCCCACAATACAACAAATCCGTCCCTTTACAACAACAAATCCGTCCCTTCTTAACAAC
AAATCCGTCCCTTAATGGCAACAAATCCGTCCCTTTTTAAACTCTACAGGCCACGGATTACGTGGCCTGT
AGACGTCCTAAAAGGTTTAAAAGGGAAAAGGAAGAAAAGGGTGGAAACGCAAAAAACGCACCACTACGTG
GCCCCGTTGGGGCCGCATTTGTGCCCCTGAAGGGGCGGGGGAGGCGTCTGGGCAATCCCCGTTTTACCAG
TCCCCTATCGCCGCCTGAGAGGGCGCAGGAAGCGAGTAATCAGGGTATCGAGGCGGATTCACCCTTGGCG
TCCAACCAGCGGCACCAGCGGCGCCTGAGAGGATGGTGCACTCTCAGTACAATCTGCTCTGATGCCGCAT
AGTTAAGCCAGCCCCGACACCCGCCAACACCCGCTGACGCGCCCTGACGGGCTTGTCTGCTCCCGGCATC
CGCTTACAGACAAGCTGTGACCGTCTCCGGGAGCTGCATGTGTCAGAGGTTTTCACCGTCATCACCGAAA
CGCGCGAGACGAAAGGGCCTCGTGATACGCCTATTTTTATAGGTTAATGTCATGATAATAATGGTTTCTT
AGACGTCAGGTGGCACTTTTCGGGGAAATGTGCGCGGAACCCCTATTTGTTTATTTTTCTAAATACATTC
AAATATGTATCCGCTCATGAGACAATAACCCTGATAAATGCTTCAATAATATTGAAAAAGGAAGAGTATG
AGTATTCAACATTTCCGTGTCGCCCTTATTCCCTTTTTTGCGGCATTTTGCCTTCCTGTTTTTGCTCACC
CAGAAACGCTGGTGAAAGTAAAAGATGCTGAAGATCAGTTGGGTGCACGAGTGGGTTACATCGAACTGGA
TCTCAACAGCGGTAAGATCCTTGAGAGTTTTCGCCCCGAAGAACGTTTTCCAATGATGAGCACTTTTAAA
GTTCTGCTATGTGGCGCGGTATTATCCCGTATTGACGCCGGGCAAGAGCAACTCGGTCGCCGCATACACT
ATTCTCAGAATGACTTGGTTGAGTACTCACCAGTCACAGAAAAGCATCTTACGGATGGCATGACAGTAAG
AGAATTATGCAGTGCTGCCATAACCATGAGTGATAACACTGCGGCCAACTTACTTCTGACAACGATCGGA
GGACCGAAGGAGCTAACCGCTTTTTTGCACAACATGGGGGATCATGTAACTCGCCTTGATCGTTGGGAAC
CGGAGCTGAATGAAGCCATACCAAACGACGAGCGTGACACCACGATGCCTGTAGCAATGGCAACAACGTT
GCGCAAACTATTAACTGGCGAACTACTTACTCTAGCTTCCCGGCAACAATTAATAGACTGGATGGAGGCG
GATAAAGTTGCAGGACCACTTCTGCGCTCGGCCCTTCCGGCTGGCTGGTTTATTGCTGATAAATCTGGAG
CCGGTGAGCGTGGGTCTCGCGGTATCATTGCAGCACTGGGGCCAGATGGTAAGCCCTCCCGTATCGTAGT
TATCTACACGACGGGGAGTCAGGCAACTATGGATGAACGAAATAGACAGATCGCTGAGATAGGTGCCTCA
CTGATTAAGCATTGGTAACTGTCAGACCAAGTTTACTCATATATACTTTAGATTGATTTAAAACTTCATT
TTTAATTTAAAAGGATCTAGGTGAAGATCCTTTTTGATAATCTCATGACCAAAATCCCTTAACGTGAGTT
TTCGTTCCACTGAGCGTCAGACCCCGTAGAAAAGATCAAAGGATCTTCTTGAGATCCTTTTTTTCTGCGC
GTAATCTGCTGCTTGCAAACAAAAAAACCACCGCTACCAGCGGTGGTTTGTTTGCCGGATCAAGAGCTAC
CAACTCTTTTTCCGAAGGTAACTGGCTTCAGCAGAGCGCAGATACCAAATACTGTTCTTCTAGTGTAGCC
GTAGTTAGGCCACCACTTCAAGAACTCTGTAGCACCGCCTACATACCTCGCTCTGCTAATCCTGTTACCA
GTGGCTGCTGCCAGTGGCGATAAGTCGTGTCTTACCGGGTTGGACTCAAGACGATAGTTACCGGATAAGG
CGCAGCGGTCGGGCTGAACGGGGGGTTCGTGCACACAGCCCAGCTTGGAGCGAACGACCTACACCGAACT
GAGATACCTACAGCGTGAGCTATGAGAAAGCGCCACGCTTCCCGAAGGGAGAAAGGCGGACAGGTATCCG
GTAAGCGGCAGGGTCGGAACAGGAGAGCGCACGAGGGAGCTTCCAGGGGGAAACGCCTGGTATCTTTATA
GTCCTGTCGGGTTTCGCCACCTCTGACTTGAGCGTCGATTTTTGTGATGCTCGTCAGGGGGGCGGAGCCT
ATGGAAAAACGCCAGCAACGCGGCCTTTTTACGGTTCCTGGCCTTTTGCTGGCCTTTTGCTCACATGTTC
TTTCCTGCGTTATCCCCTGATTCTGTGGATAACCGTATTACCGCCTTTGAGTGAGCTGATACCGCTCGCC
GCAGCCGAACGACCGAGCGCAGCGAGTCAGTGAGCGAGGAAGCGGAAGAGCGCCCAATACGCAAACCGCC
TCTCCCCGCGCGTTGGCCGATTCATTAATGCAGCTGGCACGACAGGTTTCCCGACTGGAAAGCGGGCAGT
GAGCGCAACGCAATTAATGTGAGTTAGCTCACTCATTAGGCACCCCAGGC
